>Addgene plasmid #41121 | pOPINGS | depositor full sequence | sequence record 54678 | pOPINGS sequence 5607 bps
TCCTGCATCTTTTAATCAAATCCCAAGATGTGTATAAACGCGCCGGTATGTACAGGAAGAGGTTTATACT
AAACTGTTACATTGCAAACGTGGTTTCGTGTGCCAAGTGTGAAAACCGATGTTTAATCAAGGCTCTGACG
CATTTCTACAACCACGACTCCAAGTGTGTGGGTGAAGTCATGCATCTTTTAATCAAATCCCAAGATGTGT
ATAAACCACCAAACTGCCAAAAAATGAAAACTGTCGACAAGCTCTGTCCGTTTGCTGGCAACTGCAAGGG
TCTCAATCCTATTTGTAATTATTGAATAATAAAACAATTATAAATGTCAAATTTGTTTTTTATTAACGAT
ACAAACCAAACGCAACAAGAACATTTGTAGTATTATCTATAATTGAAAACGCGTAGTTATAATCGCTGAG
GTAATATTTAAAATCATTTTCAAATGATTCACAGTTAATTTGCGACAATATAATTTTATTTTCACATAAA
CTAGACGCCTTGTCGTCTTCTTCTTCGTATTCCTTCTCTTTTTCATTTTTCTCTTCATAAAAATTAACAT
AGTTATTATCGTATCCATATATGTATCTATCGTATAGAGTAAATTTTTTGTTGTCATAAATATATATGTC
TTTTTTAATGGGGTGTATAGTACCGCTGCGCATAGTTTTTCTGTAATTTACAACAGTGCTATTTTCTGGT
AGTTCTTCGGAGTGTGTTGCTTTAATTATTAAATTTATATAATCAATGAATTTGGGATCGTCGGTTTTGT
ACAATATGTTGCCGGCATAGTACGCAGCTTCTTCTAGTTCAATTACACCATTTTTTAGCAGCACCGGATT
AACATAACTTTCCAAAATGTTGTACGAACCGTTAAACAAAAACAGTTCACCTCCCTTTTCTATACTATTG
TCTGCGAGCAGTTGTTTGTTGTTAAAAATAACAGCCATTGTAATGAGACGCACAAACTAATATCACAAAC
TGGAAATGTCTATCAATATATAGTTGCTGATGGCCGGCCGTAATGAGACGCACAAACTAATATCACAAAC
TGGAAATGTCTATCAATATATAGTTGCTCTAGTTATTAATAGTAATCAATTACGGGGTCATTAGTTCATA
GCCCATATATGGAGTTCCGCGTTACATAACTTACGGTAAATGGCCCGCCTGGCTGACCGCCCAACGACCC
CCGCCCATTGACGTCAATAATGACGTATGTTCCCATAGTAACGCCAATAGGGACTTTCCATTGACGTCAA
TGGGTGGAGTATTTACGGTAAACTGCCCACTTGGCAGTACATCAAGTGTATCATATGCCAAGTACGCCCC
CTATTGACGTCAATGACGGTAAATGGCCCGCCTGGCATTATGCCCAGTACATGACCTTATGGGACTTTCC
TACTTGGCAGTACATCTACGTATTAGTCATCGCTATTACCATGCATGGTCGAGGTGAGCCCCACGTTCTG
CTTCACTCTCCCCATCTCCCCCCCCTCCCCACCCCCAATTTTGTATTTATTTATTTTTTAATTATTTTGT
GCAGCGATGGGGGCGGGGGGGGGGGGGGGGCGCGCGCCAGGCGGGGCGGGGCGGGGCGAGGGGCGGGGCG
GGGCGAGGCGGAGAGGTGCGGCGGCAGCCAATCAGAGCGGCGCGCTCCGAAAGTTTCCTTTTATGGCGAG
GCGGCGGCGGCGGCGGCCCTATAAAAAGCGAAGCGCGCGGCGGGCGGGAGTCGCTGCGCGCTGCCTTCGC
CCCGTGCCCCGCTCCGCCGCCGCCTCGCGCCGCCCGCCCCGGCTCTGACTGACCGCGTTACTCCCACAGG
TGAGCGGGCGGGACGGCCCTTCTCCTTCGGGCTGTAATTAGCGCTTGGTTTAATGACGGCTTGTTTCTTT
TCTGTGGCTGCGTGAAAGCCTTGAGGGGCTCCGGGAGGGCCCTTTGTGCGGGGGGAGCGGCTCGGGGCTG
TCCGCGGGGGGACGGCTGCCTTCGGGGGGGACGGGGCAGGGCGGGGTTCGGCTTCTGGCGTGTGACCGGC
GGCTCTAGAGCCTCTGCTAACCATGTTCATGCCTTCTTCTTTTTCCTACAGCTCCTGGGCAACGTGCTGG
TTATTGTGCTGTCTCATCATTTTGGCAAAGAATTGGATCGGACCGAAATTAATACGACTCACTATAGGGG
AATTGTGAGCGGATAACAATTCCCCGGAGTTAATCCGGGACCTTTAATTCAACCCAACACAATATATTAT
AGTTAAATAAGAATTATTATCAAATCATTTGTATATTAATTAAAATACTATACTGTAAATTACATTTTAT
TTACAATCAAAGGAGATATACCATGGGGATCCTTCCCAGCCCTGGGATGCCTGCGCTGCTCTCCCTCGTG
AGCCTTCTCTCCGTGCTGCTGATGGGTTGCGTAGCTGAAACCGGTACCGTCGACCCGACTGGAAAGCGGG
CAGTGAGCGCAACGCAATTAATGTGAGTTAGCTCACTCATTAGGCACCCCAGGCTTTACACTTTATGCTT
CCGGCTCGTATGTTGTGTGGAATTGTGAGCGGATAACAATTTCACACAGGAAACAGCTATGACCATGATT
ACGGATTCACTGGCCGTCGTTTTACAACGTCGTGACTGGGAAAACCCTGGCGTTACCCAACTTAATCGCC
TTGCAGCACATCCCCCTTTCGCCAGCTGGCGTAATAGCGAAGAGGCCCGCACCGATCGCCCTTCCCAACA
GTTGCGCAGCCTGAATGGCGAATGGCGCCAAGCTGCTAGCTGGAGCCACCCGCAGTTCGAAAAACATCAC
CATCACCATCACTAAGTGATTAACCTCAGGTGCAGGCTGCCTATCAGAAGGTGGTGGCTGGTGTGGCCAA
TGCCCTGGCTCACAAATACCACTGAGATCGATCTTTTTCCCTCTGCCAAAAATTATGGGGACATCATGAA
GCCCCTTGAGCATCTGACTTCTGGCTAATAAAGGAAATTTATTTTCATTGCAATAGTGTGTTGGAATTTT
TTGTGTCTCTCACTCGGAAGGACATATGGGAGGGCAAATCATTTAAAACATCAGAATGAGTATTTGGTTT
AGAGTTTGGCAACATATGCCCATATGTAACTAGCATAACCCCTTGGGGCCTCTAAACGGGTCTTGAGGGG
TTTTTTGCTGAAAGCATGCGGAGGAAATTCTCCTTGAAGTTTCCCTGGTGTTCAAAGTAAAGGAGTTTGC
ACCAGACGCACCTCTGTTCACTGGTCCGGCGTATTAAAACACGATACATTGTTATTAGTACATTTATTAA
GCGCTAGATTCTGTGCGTTGTTGATTTACAGACAATTGTTGTACGTATTTTAATAATTCATTAAATTTAT
AATCTTTAGGGTGGTATGTTAGAGCGAAAATCAAATGATTTTCAGCGTCTTTATATCTGAATTTAAATAT
TAAATCCTCAATAGATTTGTAAAATAGGTTTCGATTAGTTTCAAACAAGGGTTGTTTTTCCGAACCGATG
GCTGGACTATCTAATGGATTTTCGCTCAACGCCACAAAACTTGCCAAATCTTGTAGCAGCAATCTAGCTT
TGTCGATATTCGTTTGTGTTTTGTTTTGTAATAAAGGTTCGACGTCGTTCAAAATATTATGCGCTTTTGT
ATTTCTTTCATCACTGTCGTTAGTGTACAATTGACTCGACGTAAACACGTTAAATAGAGCTTGGACATAT
TTAACATCGGGCGTGTTAGCTTTATTAGGCCGATTATCGTCGTCGTCCCAACCCTCGTCGTTAGAAGTTG
CTTCCGAAGACGATTTTGCCATAGCCACACGACGCCTATTAATTGTGTCGGCTAACACGTCCGCGATCAA
ATTTGTAGTTGAGCTTTTTGGAATTGCGATCGCATAACTTCGTATAGCATACATTATACGAAGTTATAAG
CTCGGAACGCTGCGCTCGGTCGTTCGGCTGCGGCGAGCGGTATCAGCTCACTCAAAGGCGGTAATACGGT
TATCCACAGAATCAGGGGATAACGCAGGAAAGAACATGTGAGCAAAAGGCCAGCAAAAGGCCAGGAACCG
TAAAAAGGCCGCGTTGCTGGCGTTTTTCCATAGGCTCCGCCCCCTGACGAGCATCACAAAAATCGACGCT
CAAGTCAGAGGTGGCGAAACCCGACAGGACTATAAAGATACCAGGCGTTTCCCCCTGGAAGCTCCCTCGT
GCGCTCTCCTGTTCCGACCCTGCCGCTTACCGGATACCTGTCCGCCTTTCTCCCTTCGGGAAGCGTGGCG
CTTTCTCAATGCTCACGCTGTAGGTATCTCAGTTCGGTGTAGGTCGTTCGCTCCAAGCTGGGCTGTGTGC
ACGAACCCCCCGTTCAGCCCGACCGCTGCGCCTTATCCGGTAACTATCGTCTTGAGTCCAACCCGGTAAG
ACACGACTTATCGCCACTGGCAGCAGCCACTGGTAACAGGATTAGCAGAGCGAGGTATGTAGGCGGTGCT
ACAGAGTTCTTGAAGTGGTGGCCTAACTACGGCTACACTAGAAGAACAGTATTTGGTATCTGCGCTCTGC
TGAAGCCAGTTACCTTCGGAAAAAGAGTTGGTAGCTCTTGATCCGGCAAACAAACCACCGCTGGTAGCGG
TGGTTTTTTTGTTTGCAAGCAGCAGATTACGCGCAGAAAAAAAGGATCTCAAGAAGATCCTTTGTTACCA
ATGCTTAATCAGTGAGGCACCTATCTCAGCGATCTGTCTATTTCGTTCATCCATAGTTGCCTGACTCCCC
GTCGTGTAGATAACTACGATACGGGAGGGCTTACCATCTGGCCCCAGTGCTGCAATGATACCGCGAGACC
CACGCTCACCGGCTCCAGATTTATCAGCAATAAACCAGCCAGCCGGAAGGGCCGAGCGCAGAAGTGGTCC
TGCAACTTTATCCGCCTCCATCCAGTCTATTAATTGTTGCCGGGAAGCTAGAGTAAGTAGTTCGCCAGTT
AATAGTTTGCGCAACGTTGTTGCCATTGCTACAGGCATCGTGGTGTCACGCTCGTCGTTTGGTATGGCTT
CATTCAGCTCCGGTTCCCAACGATCAAGGCGAGTTACATGATCCCCCATGTTGTGCAAAAAAGCGGTTAG
CTCCTTCGGTCCTCCGATCGTTGTCAGAAGTAAGTTGGCCGCAGTGTTATCACTCATGGTTATGGCAGCA
CTGCATAATTCTCTTACTGTCATGCCATCCGTAAGATGCTTTTCTGTGACTGGTGAGTACTCAACCAAGT
CATTCTGAGAATAGTGTATGCGGCGACCGAGTTGCTCTTGCCCGGCGTCAATACGGGATAATACCGCGCC
ACATAGCAGAACTTTAAAAGTGCTCATCATTGGAAAACGTTCTTCGGGGCGAAAACTCTCAAGGATCTTA
CCGCTGTTGAGATCCAGTTCGATGTAACCCACTCGTGCACCCAACTGATCTTCAGCATCTTTTACTTTCA
CCAGCGTTTCTGGGTGAGCAAAAACAGGAAGGCAAAATGCCGCAAAAAAGGGAATAAGGGCGACACGGAA
ATGTTGAATACTCATACTCTTCCTTTTTCAATATTATTGAAGCATTTATCAGGGTTATTGTCTCATGTCC
GCGCGTT
Features (pLannotate 1.2.2; 24 found; start..end, strand, type, name):
      4..39      +  CDS            lef2 (fragment): baculovirus late expression factor 2
    181..1008    +  misc_recomb    baculovirus recombination region (lef2/ORF603): contains ORF603 and part of lef2
   1020..1078    +  misc_recomb    baculovirus recombination region (ORF603) (fragment): contains ORF603 and part of lef2
   1140..1443    +  enhancer       CMV enhancer: human cytomegalovirus immediate early enhancer
   1449..1726    +  promoter       chicken β-actin promoter: No description available
   1727..1862    +  intron         hybrid intron (fragment): hybrid between chicken β-actin (CBA) and minute virus of mice (MMV) introns (Gray et al., 2011)
   1951..2081    +  intron         chimeric intron (fragment): chimera between introns from chicken β-actin and rabbit β-globin
   2150..2168    +  promoter       T7 promoter: promoter for bacteriophage T7 RNA polymerase
   2169..2193    +  protein_bind   lac operator: The lac repressor binds to the lac operator to inhibit transcription in E. coli. This inhibition can be relieved by adding lactose or isopropyl-β-D-thiogalactopyranoside (IPTG). lac repressor encoded by lacI
   2209..2318    +  promoter       p10 promoter: baculovirus promoter for expression in insect cells
   2469..2490    +  protein_bind   CAP binding site: CAP binding activates transcription in the presence of cAMP. E. coli catabolite activator protein
   2505..2535    +  promoter       lac promoter: promoter for the E. coli lac operon
   2543..2559    +  protein_bind   lac operator: The lac repressor binds to the lac operator to inhibit transcription in E. coli. This inhibition can be relieved by adding lactose or isopropyl-β-D-thiogalactopyranoside (IPTG). lac repressor encoded by lacI
   2579..2752    +  CDS            lacZα: LacZα fragment of β-galactosidase; lacZ fragment
   2771..2793    +  CDS            Strep-Tag II (fragment): peptide that binds Strep-Tactin®, an engineered form of streptavidin
   2795..2812    +  CDS            7xHis (fragment): 6xHis affinity tag
   2824..2892    +  CDS            HBB (fragment): HBB_PONPY - Experimental evidence at transcript level: Swiss-Prot protein existence level 2. Involved in oxygen transport from the lung to the various peripheral tissues. From Pongo pygmaeus (Bornean orangutan).
   2967..3022    +  polyA_signal   β-globin poly(A) signal: rabbit β-globin polyadenylation signal (Gil and Proudfoot, 1987)
   3110..3157    +  terminator     T7 terminator: transcription terminator for bacteriophage T7 RNA polymerase
   3170..3875    +  misc_recomb    baculovirus recombination region (ORF1629): contains part of ORF1629
   3884..3917    +  protein_bind   loxP: Cre-mediated recombination occurs in the 8-bp core sequence (GCATACAT). Cre recombinase
   4085..4672    -  rep_origin     ori: high-copy-number ColE1/pMB1/pBR322/pUC origin of replication
   4685..5545    -  CDS            AmpR: β-lactamase; bla; confers resistance to ampicillin, carbenicillin, and related antibiotics
   5546..5597    -  promoter       AmpR promoter (fragment): bla
