[The description below was written by a language model from this plasmid's Addgene catalogue record and pLannotate feature annotations shown in this document.]
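Description:
pOPINGS is an empty multi-host expression backbone derived from the pTriEx2 vector, designed so that a single construct can drive protein production in mammalian cells, insect cells and E. coli. It is maintained in bacteria through a high-copy ColE1/pUC-type origin and selected with ampicillin via the β-lactamase (AmpR) gene.

The expression region stacks three promoter systems upstream of one cloning site. A CMV enhancer, chicken β-actin promoter and chimeric intron sequences serve mammalian expression. A T7 promoter with an adjacent lac operator allows IPTG-regulated transcription in E. coli strains supplying T7 RNA polymerase. The baculovirus p10 promoter provides late expression in infected insect cells. Downstream, the cloning position is occupied by a lac promoter/operator–lacZα cassette, which presumably acts as a replaceable stuffer allowing blue/white screening for inserts, although the record does not describe the cloning method. This is followed by sequences annotated as Strep-Tag II and a polyhistidine tag (both detected as fragments), suggesting a C-terminal dual affinity tag on the cloned protein. Whether an N-terminal secretion signal or other leader is present is not stated in the record. Transcripts are terminated by a rabbit β-globin polyadenylation signal for eukaryotic hosts and a T7 terminator for bacteria.

The whole cassette is flanked by baculovirus recombination regions (lef2/ORF603 on one side, ORF1629 on the other), so it can be transferred into a baculovirus genome by homologous recombination to make recombinant virus. A single loxP site lies beyond the ORF1629 arm. The vector suits parallel expression screening of a gene of interest across hosts, with affinity purification of the tagged product.
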