Addgene plasmid #41121: pOPINGS
Purpose: (Empty Backbone)
Depositing lab: Ray Owens. Depositing organization: University of Oxford.
Backbone
  Vector backbone: ptriex2
  Backbone manufacturer: Merck
  Vector type: Mammalian Expression, Bacterial Expression, Insect Expression
Growth in bacteria
  Bacterial resistance: Ampicillin, 100 μg/mL
  Growth temperature: 37°C
  Growth strain: DH5alpha
  Copy number: Unknown
Terms and licenses: Academic/Nonprofit Terms; Industry Terms: Not Available to Industry
How to cite: pOPINGS was a gift from Ray Owens (Addgene plasmid # 41121 ; http://n2t.net/addgene:41121 ; RRID:Addgene_41121)
