>Addgene plasmid #41121 | pOPINGS | addgene partial sequence | sequence record 61237 | T7 5'-TAATACGACTCACTATAGGG-3'
ATCCGGGACCTTTAATTCAACCCAACACAATATATTATAGTTAAATAAGAATTATTATCAAATCATTTGT
ATATTAATTAAAATACTATACTGTAAATTACATTTTATTTACAATCAAAGGAGATATACCATGGGGATCC
TTCCCAGCCCTGGGATGCCTGCGCTGCTCTCCCTCGTGAGCCTTCTCTCCGTGCTGCTGATGGGTTGCGT
AGCTGAAACCGGTACCGTCGACCCGACTGGAAAGCGGGCAGTGAGCGCAACGCAATTAATGTGAGTTAGC
TCACTCATTAGGCACCCCAGGCTTTACACTTTATGCTTCCGGCTCGTATGTTGTGTGGAATTGTGAGCGG
ATAACAATTTCACACAGGAAACAGCTATGACCATGATTACGGATTCACTGGCCGTCGTTTTACAACGTCG
TGACTGGGAAAACCCTGGCGTTACCCAACTTAATCGCCTTGCAGCACATCCCCCTTTCGCCAGCTGGCGT
AATAGCGAAGAGGCCCGCACCGATCGCCCTTCCCAACAGTTGCGCAGCCTGAATGGCGAATGGCGCCAAG
CTGCTAGCTGGAGCCACCCGCAGTTCGAAAAACATCACCATCACCATCACTAAGTGATTAACCTCAGGTG
CAGGCTGCCTATCAGAAGGTGGTGGCTGGTGTGGCCAATGCCCTGGCTCACAAATACCACTGAGATCGAT
CTTTTTCCCTCTGCCAAAAATTATGGGGACATCATGAAGCCCCTTGAGCATCTGACTTCTGGCTAATAAA
GGAAATTTATTTTCATTGCAATAGTGTGTTGGAATTTTTTGTGTCTCTCACTCGG
